Addgene plasmid #143625: TFORF2810
Purpose: Lentiviral vector for overexpressing transcription factor ORFs with unique 24-bp barcodes. Barcodes facilitate identification of transcription factors in pooled screens.
Depositing lab: Feng Zhang. Depositing organization: Broad Institute. Publication: A transcription factor atlas of directed differentiation. Joung J, Ma S, Tay T, Geiger-Schuller KR, Kirchgatterer PC, Verdine VK, Guo B, Arias-Garcia MA, Allen WE, Singh A, Kuksenko O, Abudayyeh OO, Gootenberg JS, Fu Z, Macrae RK, Buenrostro JD, Regev A, Zhang F. Cell. 2023 Jan 5;186(1):209-229.e26. doi: 10.1016/j.cell.2022.11.026. PubMed 36608654.
Backbone
  Vector backbone: pLX_TRC317
  Backbone manufacturer: Broad Institute Genetic Perturbation Platform
  Backbone size w/o insert (bp): 8264
  Vector type: Mammalian Expression, Lentiviral
  Selectable markers: Puromycin
Growth in bacteria
  Bacterial resistance: Ampicillin, 100 μg/mL
  Growth temperature: 37°C
  Growth strain: NEB Stable
  Copy number: High Copy
Gene/Insert
  Gene/Insert name: ETV7
  Species: H. sapiens (human)
  Insert size (bp): 962
  Entrez Gene: ETV7 (a.k.a. TEL-2, TEL2, TELB)
  Promoter: EF1a
  Cloning method: Unknown
  Sequencing primers: 5′ GGGTGGAGACTGAAGTTAGGCCAG; 3′ CACATAGCGTAAAAGGAGCAACATAG
Terms and licenses: Academic/Nonprofit Terms; Industry Terms: Not Available to Industry
Depositor comments: NM_001207036,ENST00000373738 . The transcription factor ORF portion of this plasmid was synthesized by Genewiz. Please test multiple small colonies in case of plasmid recombination. To make this collection available in a timely manner, a portion of this collection was not fully sequenced by Addgene. If an Addgene verified full plasmid sequence is not available, please contact us prior to placing an order to request the full sequence.
How to cite: TFORF2810 was a gift from Feng Zhang (Addgene plasmid # 143625 ; http://n2t.net/addgene:143625 ; RRID:Addgene_143625)
