[The description below was written by a language model from this plasmid's Addgene catalogue record and pLannotate feature annotations shown in this document.]
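Description:
TFORF2810 is a lentiviral mammalian expression plasmid built on the pLX_TRC317 backbone from the Broad Institute Genetic Perturbation Platform. It carries the human transcription factor ETV7 (also called TEL2 or TELB) as one member of a barcoded transcription factor ORF collection. In bacteria it is maintained through a high-copy ColE1/pUC-type origin and selected with ampicillin via the β-lactamase gene. An f1 origin and remnants of a lac/T3/T7 cloning region are also present in the backbone. The depositor warns that recombination can occur, as is common for plasmids with repeated LTR sequences.

The viral portion has a third-generation, self-inactivating layout. An RSV promoter drives a truncated HIV-1 5' LTR, followed by the Ψ packaging signal with a gag fragment, the Rev response element, a cPPT/CTS and a ΔU3 3' LTR with a downstream SV40 polyadenylation signal. Two expression units sit between the LTRs. An SV40 early promoter/origin region lies upstream of the puromycin N-acetyltransferase gene, which allows selection of transduced cells. A full EF-1α promoter drives the synthesized ETV7 ORF. The annotation matches ETV7 over about 860 nt of the roughly 960 bp insert. The WPRE downstream of the ORF enhances transcript stability and expression.

According to the record, each ORF in the collection is paired with a unique 24-bp barcode. The feature table does not annotate this barcode, so its exact position is not stated. The barcodes let individual transcription factors be identified in pooled overexpression screens, such as those examining directed differentiation.
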