Features (pLannotate 1.2.2; 31 found; start..end, strand, type, name):
      5..231     +  promoter       RSV promoter: Rous sarcoma virus enhancer/promoter
    232..412     +  LTR            5' LTR (truncated): truncated 5' long terminal repeat (LTR) from HIV-1
    459..584     +  misc_feature   HIV-1 Ψ: packaging signal of human immunodeficiency virus type 1
    568..931     +  CDS            HIV-1 gag (fragment): gag protein from human immunodeficiency virus 1; gag
   1077..1310    +  misc_feature   RRE: The Rev response element (RRE) of HIV-1 allows for Rev-dependent mRNA export from the nucleus to the cytoplasm.
   1687..1713    +  CDS            Rev (fragment): human immunodeficiency virus 1 (HIV-1) Rev protein; rev; enhances nuclear export of unspliced and incompletely spliced viral mRNAs
   1720..1743    +  promoter       SV40 promoter (fragment): SV40 early promoter
   1744..1815    +  promoter       SV40 promoter (fragment): SV40 enhancer and early promoter
   1839..1974    +  rep_origin     SV40 ori: SV40 origin of replication
   2020..2616    +  CDS            PuroR (fragment): puromycin N-acetyltransferase; pac from Streptomyces; confers resistance to puromycin
   2665..2782    +  misc_feature   cPPT/CTS: central polypurine tract and central termination sequence of HIV-1
   2847..2913    +  CDS            small t antigen (fragment): SV40 (simian virus 40) small t antigen
   2920..4098    +  promoter       EF-1α promoter: strong constitutive promoter for human elongation factor EF-1α
   4115..4972    +  CDS            ETV7 (fragment): ETV7_HUMAN - Also known as TEL2, TELB, TREF. Experimental evidence at protein level: Swiss-Prot protein existence level 1. Transcriptional repressor; binds to the DNA sequence 5'- CCGGAAGT-3'. Isoform A does not seem to have a repressor activity. Isoform C does not seem to have a repressor activity. From Homo sapiens (Human).
   4988..5041    +  promoter       U6 promoter (fragment): RNA polymerase III promoter for human U6 snRNA
   5083..5671    +  misc_feature   WPRE: woodchuck hepatitis virus posttranscriptional regulatory element
   5722..5741    +  misc_feature   cPPT/CTS (fragment): central polypurine tract and central termination sequence of HIV-1
   5743..5976    +  LTR            3' LTR (ΔU3): self-inactivating 3' long terminal repeat (LTR) from HIV-1
   6054..6175    +  polyA_signal   SV40 poly(A) signal: SV40 polyadenylation signal
   6215..6350    +  rep_origin     SV40 ori: SV40 origin of replication
   6371..6389    -  promoter       T7 promoter: promoter for bacteriophage T7 RNA polymerase
   6397..6552    +  CDS            lacZα (fragment): LacZα fragment of β-galactosidase; lacZ fragment
   6557..6985    +  rep_origin     f1 ori (sequence partly withheld): f1 bacteriophage origin of replication; arrow indicates direction of (+) strand synthesis
   7038..7142    +  promoter       AmpR promoter: bla
   7143..8003    +  CDS            AmpR: β-lactamase; bla; confers resistance to ampicillin, carbenicillin, and related antibiotics
   8174..8762    +  rep_origin     ori: high-copy-number ColE1/pMB1/pBR322/pUC origin of replication
   8945..9037    +  CDS            lacI (fragment): lac repressor; lacI; The lac repressor binds to the lac operator to inhibit transcription in E. coli. This inhibition can be relieved by adding lactose or isopropyl-β-D-thiogalactopyranoside (IPTG).
   9050..9071    +  protein_bind   CAP binding site: CAP binding activates transcription in the presence of cAMP. E. coli catabolite activator protein
   9086..9116    +  promoter       lac promoter: promoter for the E. coli lac operon
   9124..9140    +  protein_bind   lac operator: The lac repressor binds to the lac operator to inhibit transcription in E. coli. This inhibition can be relieved by adding lactose or isopropyl-β-D-thiogalactopyranoside (IPTG). lac repressor encoded by lacI
   9185..9203    +  promoter       T3 promoter: promoter for bacteriophage T3 RNA polymerase
>Addgene plasmid #143625 | TFORF2810 | addgene full sequence | sequence record 400456 | Addgene NGS Result
TTAATGTAGTCTTATGCAATACTCTTGTAGTCTTGCAACATGGTAACGATGAGTTAGCAACATGCCTTAC
AAGGAGAGAAAAAGCACCGTGCATGCCGATTGGTGGAAGTAAGGTGGTACGATCGTGCCTTATTAGGAAG
GCAACAGACGGGTCTGACATGGATTGGACGAACCACTGAATTGCCGCATTGCAGAGATATTGTATTTAAG
TGCCTAGCTCGATACATAAACGGGTCTCTCTGGTTAGACCAGATCTGAGCCTGGGAGCTCTCTGGCTAAC
TAGGGAACCCACTGCTTAAGCCTCAATAAAGCTTGCCTTGAGTGCTTCAAGTAGTGTGTGCCCGTCTGTT
GTGTGACTCTGGTAACTAGAGATCCCTCAGACCCTTTTAGTCAGTGTGGAAAATCTCTAGCAGTGGCGCC
CGAACAGGGACTTGAAAGCGAAAGGGAAACCAGAGGAGCTCTCTCGACGCAGGACTCGGCTTGCTGAAGC
GCGCACGGCAAGAGGCGAGGGGCGGCGACTGGTGAGTACGCCAAAAATTTTGACTAGCGGAGGCTAGAAG
GAGAGAGATGGGTGCGAGAGCGTCAGTATTAAGCGGGGGAGAATTAGATCGCGATGGGAAAAAATTCGGT
TAAGGCCAGGGGGAAAGAAAAAATATAAATTAAAACATATAGTATGGGCAAGCAGGGAGCTAGAACGATT
CGCAGTTAATCCTGGCCTGTTAGAAACATCAGAAGGCTGTAGACAAATACTGGGACAGCTACAACCATCC
CTTCAGACAGGATCAGAAGAACTTAGATCATTATATAATACAGTAGCAACCCTCTATTGTGTGCATCAAA
GGATAGAGATAAAAGACACCAAGGAAGCTTTAGACAAGATAGAGGAAGAGCAAAACAAAAGTAAGACCAC
CGCACAGCAAGCGGCCGCTGATCTTCAGACCTGGAGGAGGAGATATGAGGGACAATTGGAGAAGTGAATT
ATATAAATATAAAGTAGTAAAAATTGAACCATTAGGAGTAGCACCCACCAAGGCAAAGAGAAGAGTGGTG
CAGAGAGAAAAAAGAGCAGTGGGAATAGGAGCTTTGTTCCTTGGGTTCTTGGGAGCAGCAGGAAGCACTA
TGGGCGCAGCGTCAATGACGCTGACGGTACAGGCCAGACAATTATTGTCTGGTATAGTGCAGCAGCAGAA
CAATTTGCTGAGGGCTATTGAGGCGCAACAGCATCTGTTGCAACTCACAGTCTGGGGCATCAAGCAGCTC
CAGGCAAGAATCCTGGCTGTGGAAAGATACCTAAAGGATCAACAGCTCCTGGGGATTTGGGGTTGCTCTG
GAAAACTCATTTGCACCACTGCTGTGCCTTGGAATGCTAGTTGGAGTAATAAATCTCTGGAACAGATTTG
GAATCACACGACCTGGATGGAGTGGGACAGAGAAATTAACAATTACACAAGCTTAATACACTCCTTAATT
GAAGAATCGCAAAACCAGCAAGAAAAGAATGAACAAGAATTATTGGAATTAGATAAATGGGCAAGTTTGT
GGAATTGGTTTAACATAACAAATTGGCTGTGGTATATAAAATTATTCATAATGATAGTAGGAGGCTTGGT
AGGTTTAAGAATAGTTTTTGCTGTACTTTCTATAGTGAATAGAGTTAGGCAGGGATATTCACCATTATCG
TTTCAGACCCACCTCCCAACCCCGAGGGGACCCATGCATTGCATCTCAATTAGTCAGCAACCAGGTGTGG
AAAGTCCCCAGGCTCCCCAGCAGGCAGAAGTATGCAAAGCATGCGTCTCAATTAGTCAGCAACCATAGTC
CCGCCCCTAACTCCGCCCATCCCGCCCCTAACTCCGCCCAGTTCCGCCCATTCTCCGCCCCATGGCTGAC
TAATTTTTTTTATTTATGCAGAGGCCGAGGCCGCCTCGGCCTCTGAGCTATTCCAGAAGTAGTGAGGAGG
CTTTTTTGGAGGCCTAGGCTTTTGCAAAAAGCTTTCTAGAGGTACCACCGGAGCTTACCATGACCGAGTA
CAAGCCCACGGTGCGCCTCGCCACCCGCGACGACGTCCCCAGGGCCGTACGCACCCTCGCCGCCGCGTTC
GCCGACTACCCCGCCACGCGCCACACCGTCGATCCGGACCGCCACATCGAGCGGGTCACCGAGCTGCAAG
AACTCTTCCTCACGCGCGTCGGGCTCGACATCGGCAAGGTGTGGGTCGCGGACGACGGCGCCGCCGTGGC
GGTCTGGACCACGCCGGAGAGCGTCGAAGCGGGGGCGGTGTTCGCCGAGATCGGCCCGCGCATGGCCGAG
TTGAGCGGTTCCCGGCTGGCCGCGCAGCAACAGATGGAAGGCCTCCTGGCGCCGCACCGGCCCAAGGAGC
CCGCGTGGTTCCTGGCCACCGTCGGCGTCTCGCCCGACCACCAGGGCAAGGGTCTGGGCAGCGCCGTCGT
GCTCCCCGGAGTGGAGGCGGCCGAGCGCGCCGGGGTGCCCGCCTTCCTGGAGACCTCCGCGCCCCGCAAC
CTCCCCTTCTACGAGCGGCTCGGCTTCACCGTCACCGCCGACGTCGAGGTGCCCGAAGGACCGCGCACCT
GGTGCATGACCCGCAAGCCCGGTGCCAGTTAACGAATTCTAGATCTTGAGACAAATGGCAGTATTCATCC
ACAATTTTAAAAGAAAAGGGGGGATTGGGGGGTACAGTGCAGGGGAAAGAATAGTAGACATAATAGCAAC
AGACATACAAACTAAAGAATTACAAAAACAAATTACAAAAATTCAAAATTTTCGGGTTTATTACAGGGAC
AGCAGAGATCCACTTTGGCGCCGGCTCGAGGCCTGCAGGTGCAAAGATGGATAAAGTTTTAAACAGAGAG
GAATCTTTGCAGCTAATGGACCTTCTAGGTCTTGAAAGGAGTGGGAATTGGCTCCGGTGCCCGTCAGTGG
GCAGAGCGCACATCGCCCACAGTCCCCGAGAAGTTGGGGGGAGGGGTCGGCAATTGAACCGGTGCCTAGA
GAAGGTGGCGCGGGGTAAACTGGGAAAGTGATGTCGTGTACTGGCTCCGCCTTTTTCCCGAGGGTGGGGG
AGAACCGTATATAAGTGCAGTAGTCGCCGTGAACGTTCTTTTTCGCAACGGGTTTGCCGCCAGAACACAG
GTAAGTGCCGTGTGTGGTTCCCGCGGGCCTGGCCTCTTTACGGGTTATGGCCCTTGCGTGCCTTGAATTA
CTTCCACCTGGCTGCAGTACGTGATTCTTGATCCCGAGCTTCGGGTTGGAAGTGGGTGGGAGAGTTCGAG
GCCTTGCGCTTAAGGAGCCCCTTCGCCTCGTGCTTGAGTTGAGGCCTGGCCTGGGCGCTGGGGCCGCCGC
GTGCGAATCTGGTGGCACCTTCGCGCCTGTCTCGCTGCTTTCGATAAGTCTCTAGCCATTTAAAATTTTT
GATGACCTGCTGCGACGCTTTTTTTCTGGCAAGATAGTCTTGTAAATGCGGGCCAAGATCTGCACACTGG
TATTTCGGTTTTTGGGGCCGCGGGCGGCGACGGGGCCCGTGCGTCCCAGCGCACATGTTCGGCGAGGCGG
GGCCTGCGAGCGCGGCCACCGAGAATCGGACGGGGGTAGTCTCAAGCTGGCCGGCCTGCTCTGGTGCCTG
GCCTCGCGCCGCCGTGTATCGCCCCGCCCTGGGCGGCAAGGCTGGCCCGGTCGGCACCAGTTGCGTGAGC
GGAAAGATGGCCGCTTCCCGGCCCTGCTGCAGGGAGCTCAAAATGGAGGACGCGGCGCTCGGGAGAGCGG
GCGGGTGAGTCACCCACACAAAGGAAAAGGGCCTTTCCGTCCTCAGCCGTCGCTTCATGTGACTCCACGG
AGTACCGGGCGCCGTCCAGGCACCTCGATTAGTTCTCGAGCTTTTGGAGTACGTCGTCTTTAGGTTGGGG
GGAGGGGTTTTATGCGATGGAGTTTCCCCACACTGAGTGGGTGGAGACTGAAGTTAGGCCAGCTTGGCAC
TTGATGTAATTCTCCTTGGAATTTGCCCTTTTTGAGTTTGGATCTTGGTTCATTCTCAAGCCTCAGACAG
TGGTTCAAAGTTTTTTTCTTCCATTTCAGGTGTCGTGAGGCTAGCACCGCCACCATGCAGGAGGGAGAAT
TGGCTATTTCTCCTATAAGCCCTGTGGCAGCCATGCCTCCCCTAGGCACCCACGTGCAAGCCAGATGTGA
AGCTCAAATTAACCTGCTGGGTGAAGGGGGGATCTGCAAGCTGCCAGGAAGACTCCGTGACGTCCTGTAT
GAGCTGCTCCAGTACATCAAGACCCAGCGGCGAGCCCTGGTGTGTGGGCCCTTTTTTGGAGGGATCTTCA
GGCTGAAGACGCCCACCCAGCACTCTCCAGTCCCCCCGGAAGAGGTGACTGGCCCCTCTCAGATGGACAC
CCGAAGGGGCCACCTGCTGCAGCCACCAGACCCAGGGCTTACCAGCAACTTCGGCCACCTGGATGACCCT
GGCCTGGCAAGGTGGACCCCTGGCAAGGAGGAGTCCCTCAACTTATGTCACTGTGCAGAGCTCGGCTGCA
GGACCCAGGGGGTCTGTTCCTTCCCCGCGATGCCGCAGGCCCCCATTGACGGCAGGATCGCTGACTGCCG
CCTGCTGTGGGATTACGTGTATCAGCTGCTCCTTGATACCCGATATGAGCCCTACATCAAGTGGGAAGAC
AAGGACGCCAAGATCTTCCGAGTTGTGGATCCAAATGGGCTCGCCAGACTCTGGGGAAATCACAAGAACC
GGGTGAACATGACCTACGAGAAGATGTCTCGTGCCCTGCGCCACTATTATAAGCTTAATATCATTAAGAA
GGAACCGGGGCAGAAACTCCTGTTCAGATTTCTAAAGACTCCGGGAAAGATGGTCCAGGACAAGCACAGC
CACCTGGAGCCGCTGGAGAGCCAGGAGCAGGACAGAATAGAGTTCAAGGACAAGAGGCCAGAAATCTCTC
CGTAGTAATGAACTAGTCCGTAACTTGAAAGTATTTCGATTTCTTGGCTTTATATATCTTGTGGAAAGGA
CGACGAAATGCTCACTCACTGAGTACTACGCGTTAAGTCGACAATCAACCTCTGGATTACAAAATTTGTG
AAAGATTGACTGGTATTCTTAACTATGTTGCTCCTTTTACGCTATGTGGATACGCTGCTTTAATGCCTTT
GTATCATGCTATTGCTTCCCGTATGGCTTTCATTTTCTCCTCCTTGTATAAATCCTGGTTGCTGTCTCTT
TATGAGGAGTTGTGGCCCGTTGTCAGGCAACGTGGCGTGGTGTGCACTGTGTTTGCTGACGCAACCCCCA
CTGGTTGGGGCATTGCCACCACCTGTCAGCTCCTTTCCGGGACTTTCGCTTTCCCCCTCCCTATTGCCAC
GGCGGAACTCATCGCCGCCTGCCTTGCCCGCTGCTGGACAGGGGCTCGGCTGTTGGGCACTGACAATTCC
GTGGTGTTGTCGGGGAAATCATCGTCCTTTCCTTGGCTGCTCGCCTGTGTTGCCACCTGGATTCTGCGCG
GGACGTCCTTCTGCTACGTCCCTTCGGCCCTCAATCCAGCGGACCTTCCTTCCCGCGGCCTGCTGCCGGC
TCTGCGGCCTCTTCCGCGTCTTCGCCTTCGCCCTCAGACGAGTCGGATCTCCCTTTGGGCCGCCTCCCCG
CGTCGACTTTAAGACCAATGACTTACAAGGCAGCTGTAGATCTTAGCCACTTTTTAAAAGAAAAGGGGGG
ACTGGAAGGGCTAATTCACTCCCAACGAAGACAAGATCTGCTTTTTGCTTGTACTGGGTCTCTCTGGTTA
GACCAGATCTGAGCCTGGGAGCTCTCTGGCTAACTAGGGAACCCACTGCTTAAGCCTCAATAAAGCTTGC
CTTGAGTGCTTCAAGTAGTGTGTGCCCGTCTGTTGTGTGACTCTGGTAACTAGAGATCCCTCAGACCCTT
TTAGTCAGTGTGGAAAATCTCTAGCAGTACGTATAGTAGTTCATGTCATCTTATTATTCAGTATTTATAA
CTTGCAAAGAAATGAATATCAGAGAGTGAGAGGAACTTGTTTATTGCAGCTTATAATGGTTACAAATAAA
GCAATAGCATCACAAATTTCACAAATAAAGCATTTTTTTCACTGCATTCTAGTTGTGGTTTGTCCAAACT
CATCAATGTATCTTATCATGTCTGGCTCTAGCTATCCCGCCCCTAACTCCGCCCATCCCGCCCCTAACTC
CGCCCAGTTCCGCCCATTCTCCGCCCCATGGCTGACTAATTTTTTTTATTTATGCAGAGGCCGAGGCCGC
CTCGGCCTCTGAGCTATTCCAGAAGTAGTGAGGAGGCTTTTTTGGAGGCCTAGGGACGTACCCAATTCGC
CCTATAGTGAGTCGTATTACGCGCGCTCACTGGCCGTCGTTTTACAACGTCGTGACTGGGAAAACCCTGG
CGTTACCCAACTTAATCGCCTTGCAGCACATCCCCCTTTCGCCAGCTGGCGTAATAGCGAAGAGGCCCGC
ACCGATCGCCCTTCCCAACAGTTGCGCAGCCTGAATGGCGAATGGG
[124 nt withheld, positions 6557-6680]
C
[91 nt withheld, positions 6682-6772]
A
[49 nt withheld, positions 6774-6822]
CCTTTGACGTTGGAGTCCACGTTCTTT
[37 nt withheld, positions 6850-6886]
ACCCTATCTCGGTCTATTCTTTTGATTTATAAGGGATTTTGCCGATTTCGGCCTATTGGTTAAAAAATGA
GCTGATTTAACAAAAATTTAACGCGAATTTTAACAAAATATTAACGCTTACAATTTAGGTGGCACTTTTC
GGGGAAATGTGCGCGGAACCCCTATTTGTTTATTTTTCTAAATACATTCAAATATGTATCCGCTCATGAG
ACAATAACCCTGATAAATGCTTCAATAATATTGAAAAAGGAAGAGTATGAGTATTCAACATTTCCGTGTC
GCCCTTATTCCCTTTTTTGCGGCATTTTGCCTTCCTGTTTTTGCTCACCCAGAAACGCTGGTGAAAGTAA
AAGATGCTGAAGATCAGTTGGGTGCACGAGTGGGTTACATCGAACTGGATCTCAACAGCGGTAAGATCCT
TGAGAGTTTTCGCCCCGAAGAACGTTTTCCAATGATGAGCACTTTTAAAGTTCTGCTATGTGGCGCGGTA
TTATCCCGTATTGACGCCGGGCAAGAGCAACTCGGTCGCCGCATACACTATTCTCAGAATGACTTGGTTG
AGTACTCACCAGTCACAGAAAAGCATCTTACGGATGGCATGACAGTAAGAGAATTATGCAGTGCTGCCAT
AACCATGAGTGATAACACTGCGGCCAACTTACTTCTGACAACGATCGGAGGACCGAAGGAGCTAACCGCT
TTTTTGCACAACATGGGGGATCATGTAACTCGCCTTGATCGTTGGGAACCGGAGCTGAATGAAGCCATAC
CAAACGACGAGCGTGACACCACGATGCCTGTAGCAATGGCAACAACGTTGCGCAAACTATTAACTGGCGA
ACTACTTACTCTAGCTTCCCGGCAACAATTAATAGACTGGATGGAGGCGGATAAAGTTGCAGGACCACTT
CTGCGCTCGGCCCTTCCGGCTGGCTGGTTTATTGCTGATAAATCTGGAGCCGGTGAGCGTGGGTCTCGCG
GTATCATTGCAGCACTGGGGCCAGATGGTAAGCCCTCCCGTATCGTAGTTATCTACACGACGGGGAGTCA
GGCAACTATGGATGAACGAAATAGACAGATCGCTGAGATAGGTGCCTCACTGATTAAGCATTGGTAACTG
TCAGACCAAGTTTACTCATATATACTTTAGATTGATTTAAAACTTCATTTTTAATTTAAAAGGATCTAGG
TGAAGATCCTTTTTGATAATCTCATGACCAAAATCCCTTAACGTGAGTTTTCGTTCCACTGAGCGTCAGA
CCCCGTAGAAAAGATCAAAGGATCTTCTTGAGATCCTTTTTTTCTGCGCGTAATCTGCTGCTTGCAAACA
AAAAAACCACCGCTACCAGCGGTGGTTTGTTTGCCGGATCAAGAGCTACCAACTCTTTTTCCGAAGGTAA
CTGGCTTCAGCAGAGCGCAGATACCAAATACTGTTCTTCTAGTGTAGCCGTAGTTAGGCCACCACTTCAA
GAACTCTGTAGCACCGCCTACATACCTCGCTCTGCTAATCCTGTTACCAGTGGCTGCTGCCAGTGGCGAT
AAGTCGTGTCTTACCGGGTTGGACTCAAGACGATAGTTACCGGATAAGGCGCAGCGGTCGGGCTGAACGG
GGGGTTCGTGCACACAGCCCAGCTTGGAGCGAACGACCTACACCGAACTGAGATACCTACAGCGTGAGCT
ATGAGAAAGCGCCACGCTTCCCGAAGGGAGAAAGGCGGACAGGTATCCGGTAAGCGGCAGGGTCGGAACA
GGAGAGCGCACGAGGGAGCTTCCAGGGGGAAACGCCTGGTATCTTTATAGTCCTGTCGGGTTTCGCCACC
TCTGACTTGAGCGTCGATTTTTGTGATGCTCGTCAGGGGGGCGGAGCCTATGGAAAAACGCCAGCAACGC
GGCCTTTTTACGGTTCCTGGCCTTTTGCTGGCCTTTTGCTCACATGTTCTTTCCTGCGTTATCCCCTGAT
TCTGTGGATAACCGTATTACCGCCTTTGAGTGAGCTGATACCGCTCGCCGCAGCCGAACGACCGAGCGCA
GCGAGTCAGTGAGCGAGGAAGCGGAAGAGCGCCCAATACGCAAACCGCCTCTCCCCGCGCGTTGGCCGAT
TCATTAATGCAGCTGGCACGACAGGTTTCCCGACTGGAAAGCGGGCAGTGAGCGCAACGCAATTAATGTG
AGTTAGCTCACTCATTAGGCACCCCAGGCTTTACACTTTATGCTTCCGGCTCGTATGTTGTGTGGAATTG
TGAGCGGATAACAATTTCACACAGGAAACAGCTATGACCATGATTACGCCAAGCGCGCAATTAACCCTCA
CTAAAGGGAACAAAAGCTGGAGCTGCAAGC
