>Addgene plasmid #143625 | TFORF2810 | depositor partial sequence | sequence record 283005 | Insert
ACCGCCACCATGCAGGAGGGAGAATTGGCTATTTCTCCTATAAGCCCTGTGGCAGCCATGCCTCCCCTAG
GCACCCACGTGCAAGCCAGATGTGAAGCTCAAATTAACCTGCTGGGTGAAGGGGGGATCTGCAAGCTGCC
AGGAAGACTCCGTGACGTCCTGTATGAGCTGCTCCAGTACATCAAGACCCAGCGGCGAGCCCTGGTGTGT
GGGCCCTTTTTTGGAGGGATCTTCAGGCTGAAGACGCCCACCCAGCACTCTCCAGTCCCCCCGGAAGAGG
TGACTGGCCCCTCTCAGATGGACACCCGAAGGGGCCACCTGCTGCAGCCACCAGACCCAGGGCTTACCAG
CAACTTCGGCCACCTGGATGACCCTGGCCTGGCAAGGTGGACCCCTGGCAAGGAGGAGTCCCTCAACTTA
TGTCACTGTGCAGAGCTCGGCTGCAGGACCCAGGGGGTCTGTTCCTTCCCCGCGATGCCGCAGGCCCCCA
TTGACGGCAGGATCGCTGACTGCCGCCTGCTGTGGGATTACGTGTATCAGCTGCTCCTTGATACCCGATA
TGAGCCCTACATCAAGTGGGAAGACAAGGACGCCAAGATCTTCCGAGTTGTGGATCCAAATGGGCTCGCC
AGACTCTGGGGAAATCACAAGAACCGGGTGAACATGACCTACGAGAAGATGTCTCGTGCCCTGCGCCACT
ATTATAAGCTTAATATCATTAAGAAGGAACCGGGGCAGAAACTCCTGTTCAGATTTCTAAAGACTCCGGG
AAAGATGGTCCAGGACAAGCACAGCCACCTGGAGCCGCTGGAGAGCCAGGAGCAGGACAGAATAGAGTTC
AAGGACAAGAGGCCAGAAATCTCTCCGTAGTAATGAACTAGTCCGTAACTTGAAAGTATTTCGATTTCTT
GGCTTTATATATCTTGTGGAAAGGACGACGAAATGCTCACTCACTGAGTACT
