>Addgene plasmid #143625 | TFORF2810 | depositor partial sequence | sequence record 283006 | Barcode
CGAAATGCTCACTCACTGAGTACT
